Addgene plasmid #39338: pET28b(+)_S. cerevisiae Hbs1(166-611)
Depositing lab: SeWon Suh. Depositing organization: Seoul National University.
Backbone
  Vector backbone: pET28b(+)
  Backbone manufacturer: Novagen
  Backbone size w/o insert (bp): 5369
  Total vector size (bp): 6707
  Vector type: Bacterial Expression
Growth in bacteria
  Bacterial resistance: Kanamycin, 50 μg/mL
  Growth temperature: 37°C
  Growth strain: DH5alpha
  Copy number: High Copy
Gene/Insert
  Gene/Insert name: Elongation factor 1 alpha-like protein (alt name: HBS1)
  Species: S. cerevisiae (budding yeast)
  Insert size (bp): 1338
  GenBank ID: CAA81635.1
  Promoter: T7
  Tag / fusion protein: His-tag (N terminal on backbone)
  Cloning method: Restriction Enzyme; 5′ cloning site NheI (not destroyed); 3′ cloning site XhoI (not destroyed)
  Sequencing primers: 5′ T7; 3′ T7
Terms and licenses: Academic/Nonprofit Terms; Industry Terms: Not Available to Industry
How to cite: pET28b(+)_S. cerevisiae Hbs1(166-611) was a gift from SeWon Suh (Addgene plasmid # 39338 ; http://n2t.net/addgene:39338 ; RRID:Addgene_39338)
