[The description below was written by a language model from this plasmid's Addgene catalogue record.]
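Description:
pET28b(+)_S. cerevisiae Hbs1(166-611) is a bacterial expression plasmid built on the Novagen pET28b(+) backbone, with a total size of about 6.7 kb (a 5.4 kb backbone plus a 1,338 bp insert). It is selected with kanamycin and is listed as high copy, with propagation in a standard cloning strain, DH5alpha. No feature table accompanies the record, so elements such as the origin of replication, lac operator/lacI and terminator are not individually documented here, although they are standard components of the pET28 series.

The insert encodes a fragment of the budding yeast HBS1 gene product, described in the record as an elongation factor 1 alpha-like protein. As the name indicates, the construct covers residues 166-611, so it is an N-terminally truncated form rather than the full-length protein. The fragment was placed between the NheI and XhoI sites, both of which remain intact, putting it under control of the T7 promoter and in frame with the backbone-encoded N-terminal His-tag. Transcription from a T7 promoter requires T7 RNA polymerase, so protein production is normally carried out in an E. coli host that supplies this polymerase (a DE3 lysogen, for example) rather than in the cloning strain.

The His-tag allows capture of the recombinant protein by immobilised metal affinity chromatography. The design is consistent with overproduction and purification of the Hbs1 fragment for biochemical or structural work, though the record does not state a specific intended application.
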