>Addgene plasmid #39338 | pET28b(+)_S. cerevisiae Hbs1(166-611) | depositor partial sequence | sequence record 49609 | pET28b(+)_S. cerevisiae Hbs1(166-611) sequence 1341 bps
CCTCACTTAAGTTTTGTTGTTCTTGGTCATGTTGATGCGGGAAAATCAACTCTAATGGGCAGACTACTTT
ATGATCTGAACATTGTCAACCAATCCCAACTGAGAAAGCTACAAAGAGAGAGTGAAACTATGGGTAAGTC
ATCCTTCAAATTTGCATGGATTATGGATCAGACAAATGAAGAGCGCGAACGTGGTGTAACAGTGTCAATT
TGTACATCGCATTTCTCTACCCATAGGGCAAATTTTACTATTGTGGATGCGCCAGGCCATAGAGATTTTG
TTCCAAACGCTATAATGGGGATATCACAAGCAGATATGGCTATACTTTGTGTAGACTGTAGCACCAATGC
TTTCGAATCAGGATTTGACTTGGATGGGCAAACAAAGGAGCATATGCTACTGGCATCTAGTCTTGGAATT
CACAATCTGATTATTGCTATGAATAAGATGGATAATGTTGACTGGTCCCAACAAAGGTTTGAAGAGATTA
AATCGAAATTGTTGCCATATCTGGTTGATATTGGGTTTTTTGAGGATAATATTAATTGGGTACCTATCAG
TGGCTTTTCCGGAGAAGGTGTTTATAAAATTGAATATACAGATGAAGTGAGACAATGGTACAATGGTCCT
AACTTAATGTCTACTTTGGAAAATGCGGCGTTCAAGATTTCAAAGGAGAATGAAGGAATTAACAAAGATG
ATCCGTTTTTGTTTTCTGTGTTGGAGATCATCCCATCGAAAAAAACAAGTAACGATTTAGCACTAGTTTC
AGGAAAATTGGAATCAGGTTCTATTCAACCTGGTGAATCTTTGACAATATATCCGTCGGAACAGAGTTGT
ATTGTGGATAAAATTCAGGTTGGTTCTCAACAGGGCCAATCAACGAATCACGAAGAGACAGATGTTGCCA
TTAAGGGTGATTTTGTCACTTTGAAATTGCGCAAAGCCTATCCAGAAGATATTCAAAATGGTGATTTGGC
AGCATCAGTTGATTATTCGTCCATTCATTCAGCACAGTGTTTTGTTCTGGAATTGACCACCTTTGACATG
AACCGACCTTTGCTGCCAGGAACACCGTTTATTCTTTTCATCGGAGTCAAGGAGCAACCTGCTCGAATCA
AAAGATTGATTTCATTTATAGACAAGGGCAATACTGCAAGCAAGAAAAAGATTAGACATCTAGGCTCTAA
ACAACGAGCATTTGTAGAAATAGAACTAATTGAAGTAAAGAGGTGGATTCCTTTATTAACTGCCCATGAA
AATGACCGTTTGGGAAGAGTTGTTCTTAGAAAGGACGGTAGAACCATTGCGGCAGGTAAAATATCCGAAA
TAACTCAGTAG
