>Addgene plasmid #39338 | pET28b(+)_S. cerevisiae Hbs1(166-611) | addgene partial sequence | sequence record 53494 | T7 5'-TAATACGACTCACTATAGGG-3'
TGAGTAATTCCCTCTGAATATTTTGTTTACTTTAAGAAGGAGATATACCATGGGCAGCAGCCATCATCAT
CATCATCACAGCAGCGGCCTGGTGCCGCGCGGCAGCCATATGGCTAGCATGCCTCACTTAAGTTTTGTTG
TTCTTGGTCATGTTGATGCGGGAAAATCAACTCTAATGGGCAGACTACTTTATGATCTGAACATTGTCAA
CCAATCCCAACTGAGAAAGCTACAAAGAGAGAGTGAAACTATGGGTAAGTCATCCTTCAAATTTGCATGG
ATTATGGATCAGACAAATGAAGAGCGCGAACGTGGTGTAACAGTGTCAATTTGTACATCGCATTTCTCTA
CCCATAGGGCAAATTTTACTATTGTGGATGCGCCAGGCCATAGAGATTTTGTTCCAAACGCTATAATGGG
GATATCACAAGCAGATATGGCTATACTTTGTGTAGACTGTAGCACCAATGCTTTCGAATCAGGATTTGAC
TTGGATGGGCAAACAAAGGAGCATATGCTACTGGCATCTAGTCTTGGAATTCACAATCTGATTATTGCTA
TGAATAAGATGGATAATGTTGACTGGTCCCAACAAAGGTTTGAAGAGATTAAATCGAAATTGTTGCCATA
TCTGGTTGATATTGGGTTTTTTGAGGATAATATTAATTGGGTACCTATCAGTGGCTTTTCCGGAGAAGGT
GTTTATAAAATTGAATATACAGATGAAGTGAGACAATGGTACAATGGTCCTAACTTAATGTCTACTTTGG
AAAATGCGGCGTTCAAGATTTCAAAGGAGA
